Addgene plasmid #210952: pNLF1-C_FBXW11:1-542
Purpose: Mammalian expression of full-length human FBXW11. C-terminal NanoLuc luciferase tag.
Depositing lab: Cheryl Arrowsmith. Depositing organization: University of Toronto. Publication: A Target Class Ligandability Evaluation of WD40 Repeat-Containing Proteins. Ackloo S, Li F, Szewczyk M, Seitova A, Loppnau P, Zeng H, Xu J, Ahmad S, Arnautova YA, Baghaie AJ, Beldar S, Bolotokova A, Centrella PA, Chau I, Clark MA, Cuozzo JW, Dehghani-Tafti S, Disch JS, Dong A, Dumas A, Feng JA, Ghiabi P, Gibson E, Gilmer J, Goldman B, Green SR, Guie MA, Guilinger JP, Harms N, Herasymenko O, Houliston S, Hutchinson A, Kearnes S, Keefe AD, Kimani SW, Kramer T, Kutera M, Kwak HA, Lento C, Li Y, Liu J, Loup J, Machado RAC, Mulhern CJ, Perveen S, Righetto GL, Riley P, Shrestha S, Sigel EA, Silva M, Sintchak MD, Slakman BL, Taylor RD, Thompson J, Torng W, Underkoffler C, von Rechenberg M, Walsh RT, Watson I, Wilson DJ, Wolf E, Yadav M, Yazdi AK, Zhang J, Zhang Y, Santhakumar V, Edwards AM, Barsyte-Lovejoy D, Schapira M, Brown PJ, Halabelian L, Arrowsmith CH. J Med Chem. 2025 Jan 23;68(2):1092-1112. doi: 10.1021/acs.jmedchem.4c02010. Epub 2024 Nov 4. PubMed 39495097.
Backbone
  Vector backbone: pNLF1-C
  Backbone manufacturer: Promega
  Vector type: Mammalian Expression
  Selectable markers: Hygromycin
Growth in bacteria
  Bacterial resistance: Ampicillin, 100 μg/mL
  Growth temperature: 37°C
  Growth strain: DH5alpha
  Copy number: High Copy
Gene/Insert
  Gene/Insert name: FBXW11:M1-R542
  Species: H. sapiens (human)
  Insert size (bp): 1626
  Mutation: wild type
  Entrez Gene: FBXW11 (a.k.a. BTRC2, BTRCP2, FBW1B, FBXW1B, Fbw11, Hos, NEDJED)
  Promoter: CMV
  Tag / fusion protein: NanoLuc luciferase (C terminal on insert)
  Cloning method: Ligation Independent Cloning
  Sequencing primers: 5′ ttacagctcttaaggctagag; 3′ agccggctgtctgtcgccag
Resource information
  A portion of this plasmid was derived from a plasmid made by: Mammalian Gene Collection (BC026213)
Terms and licenses: Academic/Nonprofit Terms; Industry Terms: Not Available to Industry
Depositor comments: 5' Cloning Site: EcoR1 (not destroyed), 3' Cloning Site: Xba1 (not destroyed). C terminal tag: srfgpnscrralgssgvftledfvgdwrqtagynldqvleqggvsslfqnlgvsvtpiqrivlsgenglkidihviipyeglsgdqmgqiekifkvvypvddhhfkvilhygtlvidgvtpnmidyfgrpyegiavfdgkkitvtgtlwngnkiiderlinpdgsllfrvtingvtgwrlcerila.
How to cite: pNLF1-C_FBXW11:1-542 was a gift from Cheryl Arrowsmith (Addgene plasmid # 210952 ; http://n2t.net/addgene:210952 ; RRID:Addgene_210952)
