[The description below was written by a language model from this plasmid's Addgene catalogue record and pLannotate feature annotations shown in this document.]
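Description:
pNLF1-C_FBXW11:1-542 is a mammalian expression plasmid built on the Promega pNLF1-C backbone and encoding full-length, wild-type human FBXW11 (residues M1–R542, also known as β-TrCP2/FBW1B) fused at its C terminus to NanoLuc luciferase. The 1,626 bp coding sequence, derived from a Mammalian Gene Collection clone, was inserted by ligation-independent cloning between EcoRI and XbaI sites that remain intact. Expression is driven by the human CMV immediate-early enhancer and promoter, followed by a chimeric β-globin/immunoglobulin intron that improves transcript processing. A T7 promoter just upstream of the open reading frame could also support in vitro transcription. The FBXW11 reading frame continues through a short linker into the human codon-optimized Nluc sequence, and an SV40 polyadenylation signal lies downstream.

The roughly 7.6 kb plasmid is maintained in E. coli through a high-copy ColE1/pUC-type origin and an ampicillin resistance gene (β-lactamase) with its own promoter. A ColE1 cer site helps keep the plasmid monomeric. For selection in mammalian cells, a separate cassette places the hygromycin phosphotransferase gene (hph) under the SV40 enhancer/early promoter with a synthetic poly(A) signal, allowing stable lines to be derived. Several small annotated fragments (SET1, T7 terminator, large T antigen, M13 ori, bom, tnpA) appear to be partial sequence matches or backbone remnants rather than functional elements.

The stated purpose is mammalian expression of NanoLuc-tagged FBXW11. The construct comes from a study evaluating the ligandability of WD40 repeat-containing proteins, so a bioluminescent fusion of this kind would suit luminescence-based readouts such as cellular target-engagement or interaction assays, though the record does not name a specific assay.
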