Features (pLannotate 1.2.2; 20 found; start..end, strand, type, name):
    140..517     +  enhancer       CMV enhancer: human cytomegalovirus immediate early enhancer
    519..718     +  promoter       CMV promoter: human cytomegalovirus (CMV) immediate early promoter
    857..989     +  intron         chimeric intron: chimera between introns from human β-globin and immunoglobulin heavy chain genes
   1033..1051    +  promoter       T7 promoter: promoter for bacteriophage T7 RNA polymerase
   1085..2710    +  CDS            FBXW11: FBW1B_HUMAN - Also known as BTRCP2, FBW1B, FBXW1B, KIAA0696. Experimental evidence at protein level: Swiss-Prot protein existence level 1. (Microbial infection) Target of human immunodeficiency virus type 1 (HIV-1) protein VPU to polyubiquitinate and deplete BST2 from cells and antagonize its antiviral action. From Homo sapiens (Human).
   2759..3271    +  CDS            Nluc: NanoLuc® luciferase human codon-optimized
   3304..3353    +  CDS            SET1 (fragment): solubility-enhancement tag derived from T7 phage gene 10B
   3361..3380    +  terminator     T7 terminator (fragment): transcription terminator for bacteriophage T7 RNA polymerase
   3402..3523    -  polyA_signal   SV40 poly(A) signal: SV40 polyadenylation signal
   3546..3614    -  CDS            large T antigen (fragment): large T antigen from SV40 (simian virus 40)
   3619..3651    +  rep_origin     M13 ori (fragment): M13 bacteriophage origin of replication; arrow indicates direction of (+) strand synthesis
   3652..3703    -  misc_feature   bom (fragment): basis of mobility region from pBR322
   3768..4125    +  promoter       SV40 promoter: SV40 enhancer and early promoter
   4156..5178    +  CDS            hph: KHYB_ECOLX - Experimental evidence at protein level: Swiss-Prot protein existence level 1. The aminoglycoside phosphotransferases achieve inactivation of their antibiotic substrates by phosphorylation. Only phosphorylates hygromycin and closely related compounds such as demethyl analogs and destomycin. From Escherichia coli.
   5217..5265    +  polyA_signal   poly(A) signal: synthetic polyadenylation signal
   5286..5378    -  CDS            tnpA (fragment): TN5P_ECOLX - Also known as tnp. Experimental evidence at protein level: Swiss-Prot protein existence level 1. Mediates transposition of transposon Tn5 by a 'cut and paste' mechanism. First, the monomeric transposase binds the 19 bp inverted DNA repeats flanking the transposon. Then, dimerization of the DNA- bound transposase creates a synaptic DNA complex. After nicking of the first DNA strand, excision of the transposon proceeds through a series of intermediates. The transposase then mediates the insertion of the transposon at a new site by strand transfer. The activity of the wild- type tran
   5421..5525    +  promoter       AmpR promoter: bla
   5526..6386    +  CDS            AmpR: β-lactamase; bla; confers resistance to ampicillin, carbenicillin, and related antibiotics
   6544..7132    -  rep_origin     ori: high-copy-number ColE1/pMB1/pBR322/pUC origin of replication
   7248..7531    +  misc_feature   cer region: ColE1-derived recombination site that helps to maintain plasmids as monomers
>Addgene plasmid #210952 | pNLF1-C_FBXW11:1-542 | addgene full sequence | sequence record 423292 | Addgene NGS Result
TCAATATTGGCCATTAGCCATATTATTCATTGGTTATATAGCATAAATCAATATTGGCTATTGGCCATTG
CATACGTTGTATCTATATCATAATATGTACATTTATATTGGCTCATGTCCAATATGACCGCCATGTTGGC
ATTGATTATTGACTAGTTATTAATAGTAATCAATTACGGGGTCATTAGTTCATAGCCCATATATGGAGTT
CCGCGTTACATAACTTACGGTAAATGGCCCGCCTGGCTGACCGCCCAACGACCCCCGCCCATTGACGTCA
ATAATGACGTATGTTCCCATAGTAACGCCAATAGGGACTTTCCATTGACGTCAATGGGTGGAGTATTTAC
GGTAAACTGCCCACTTGGCAGTACATCAAGTGTATCATATGCCAAGTCCGCCCCCTATTGACGTCAATGA
CGGTAAATGGCCCGCCTGGCATTATGCCCAGTACATGACCTTACGGGACTTTCCTACTTGGCAGTACATC
TACGTATTAGTCATCGCTATTACCATGGTGATGCGGTTTTGGCAGTACACCAATGGGCGTGGATAGCGGT
TTGACTCACGGGGATTTCCAAGTCTCCACCCCATTGACGTCAATGGGAGTTTGTTTTGGCACCAAAATCA
ACGGGACTTTCCAAAATGTCGTAATAACCCCGCCCCGTTGACGCAAATGGGCGGTAGGCGTGTACGGTGG
GAGGTCTATATAAGCAGAGCTGGTTTAGTGAACCGTCAGATCACTAGAAGCTTTATTGCGGTAGTTTATC
ACAGTTAAATTGCTAACGCAGTCAGTGCTTCTGACACAACAGTCTCGAACTTAAGCTGCAGAAGTTGGTC
GTGAGGCACTGGGCAGGTAAGTATCAAGGTTACAAGACAGGTTTAAGGAGACCAATAGAAACTGGGCTTG
TCGAGACAGAGAAGACTCTTGCGTTTCTGATAGGCACCTATTGGTCTTACTGACATCCACTTTGCCTTTC
TCTCCACAGGTGTCCACTCCCAGTTCAATTACAGCTCTTAAGGCTAGAGTATTAATACGACTCACTATAG
GGCTAGCAAAGCGATCGCTTCCGAATTCGCCACCATGGAGCCCGACTCGGTGATTGAGGACAAGACCATC
GAGCTCATGTGTTCTGTGCCAAGGTCTTTGTGGCTAGGCTGCGCCAACCTGGTAGAGAGCATGTGCGCAC
TGAGTTGCCTGCAGAGCATGCCCAGTGTCAGATGTCTCCAGATAAGTAATGGAACATCATCTGTGATCGT
CTCCAGAAAGAGGCCATCAGAAGGAAACTATCAAAAAGAAAAAGACTTGTGTATTAAATATTTTGACCAG
TGGTCTGAATCAGATCAAGTGGAATTTGTGGAACATCTTATTTCACGAATGTGTCATTATCAGCATGGAC
ATATTAACTCTTACCTGAAGCCCATGTTGCAGCGGGACTTTATTACCGCTTTACCAGAGCAAGGCTTAGA
TCACATAGCAGAAAACATTCTTTCGTACCTGGATGCCAGGTCTCTGTGTGCAGCAGAGCTGGTATGTAAA
GAATGGCAGCGAGTGATCTCAGAAGGAATGCTTTGGAAGAAGCTGATTGAACGAATGGTACGCACTGATC
CCCTATGGAAAGGACTTTCAGAAAGAAGAGGGTGGGATCAGTACCTGTTTAAAAACAGACCCACAGATGG
CCCTCCAAATTCATTTTATAGGTCATTATACCCAAAGATTATCCAGGATATAGAGACTATAGAATCTAAC
TGGCGGTGTGGACGACACAACTTGCAGAGGATTCAGTGCCGCTCTGAAAATAGTAAAGGTGTCTACTGTT
TACAGTACGATGATGAAAAAATTATCAGTGGCCTACGAGATAATTCTATTAAGATATGGGATAAAACCAG
CCTGGAATGTTTGAAAGTGTTAACAGGACACACAGGCTCTGTCCTCTGTCTGCAGTATGATGAGCGTGTC
ATTGTAACTGGCTCTTCAGATTCTACGGTGAGAGTGTGGGATGTGAACACGGGTGAAGTTCTTAACACAT
TGATCCACCACAATGAGGCTGTATTGCACTTACGCTTCAGCAATGGACTGATGGTGACCTGTTCCAAGGA
CCGCTCCATTGCTGTGTGGGACATGGCTTCTGCGACCGACATCACTTTACGCCGTGTCCTGGTTGGCCAC
CGGGCTGCCGTCAATGTAGTAGACTTTGACGACAAGTACATCGTGTCTGCCTCTGGTGACAGGACCATCA
AAGTCTGGAGCACGAGCACCTGTGAATTTGTTCGTACTCTCAATGGGCACAAGCGGGGCATTGCCTGTCT
CCAGTACAGGGATCGCCTGGTTGTTAGTGGATCATCAGATAATACCATTAGGCTCTGGGATATTGAATGT
GGTGCCTGTTTAAGAGTCCTAGAGGGACATGAAGAATTGGTCCGATGCATCCGGTTTGATAACAAGAGGA
TTGTCAGTGGGGCCTATGATGGGAAAATTAAAGTTTGGGACTTGCAAGCTGCTCTTGACCCTCGAGCCCC
AGCAAGCACATTGTGTTTGCGCACATTGGTGGAACATTCTGGACGTGTGTTTCGGCTCCAGTTTGATGAG
TTTCAGATCATCAGCAGCTCCCATGATGACACTATTTTGATTTGGGATTTCTTAAATGTGCCTCCCAGTG
CCCAGAATGAGACCCGTTCTCCCTCCAGAACATACACTTACATCTCTAGATCTAGATTTGGGCCCAATTC
CTGCAGGCGAGCTCTCGGCTCGAGCGGCGTCTTCACACTCGAAGATTTCGTTGGGGACTGGCGACAGACA
GCCGGCTACAACCTGGACCAAGTCCTTGAACAGGGAGGTGTGTCCAGTTTGTTTCAGAATCTCGGGGTGT
CCGTAACTCCGATCCAAAGGATTGTCCTGAGCGGTGAAAATGGGCTGAAGATCGACATCCATGTCATCAT
CCCGTATGAAGGTCTGAGCGGCGACCAAATGGGCCAGATCGAAAAAATTTTTAAGGTGGTGTACCCTGTG
GATGATCATCACTTTAAGGTGATCCTGCACTATGGCACACTGGTAATCGACGGGGTTACGCCGAACATGA
TCGACTATTTCGGACGGCCGTATGAAGGCATCGCCGTGTTCGACGGCAAAAAGATCACTGTAACAGGGAC
CCTGTGGAACGGCAACAAAATTATCGACGAGCGCCTGATCAACCCCGACGGCTCCCTGCTGTTCCGAGTA
ACCATCAACGGAGTGACCGGCTGGCGGCTGTGCGAACGCATTCTGGCGTAAGGCCGCGACTCTAGGGCAT
GCAAGCTGATCCGGCTGCTAACAAAGCCCGAAAGGAAGCTGAGTTGGCTGCTGCCACCGCTGAGCAATAA
CTAGCATAACCCCTTGGGGCGGCCGCTTCGAGCAGACATGATAAGATACATTGATGAGTTTGGACAAACC
ACAACTAGAATGCAGTGAAAAAAATGCTTTATTTGTGAAATTTGTGATGCTATTGCTTTATTTGTAACCA
TTATAAGCTGCAATAAACAAGTTAACAACAACAATTGCATTCATTTTATGTTTCAGGTTCAGGGGGAGAT
GTGGGAGGTTTTTTTAAGCAAGTAAAACCTCTACAAATGTGGTAAAATCGAATTTTAACAAAATATTAAC
GCTTACAATTTCCTGATGCGGTATTTTCTCCTTACGCATCTGTGCGGTATTTCACACCGCATACGCGGAT
CTGCGCAGCACCATGGCCTGAAATAACCTCTGAAAGAGGAACTTGGTTAGGTACCTTCTGAGGCGGAAAG
AACCAGCTGTGGAATGTGTGTCAGTTAGGGTGTGGAAAGTCCCCAGGCTCCCCAGCAGGCAGAAGTATGC
AAAGCATGCATCTCAATTAGTCAGCAACCAGGTGTGGAAAGTCCCCAGGCTCCCCAGCAGGCAGAAGTAT
GCAAAGCATGCATCTCAATTAGTCAGCAACCATAGTCCCGCCCCTAACTCCGCCCATCCCGCCCCTAACT
CCGCCCAGTTCCGCCCATTCTCCGCCCCATGGCTGACTAATTTTTTTTATTTATGCAGAGGCCGAGGCCG
CCTCGGCCTCTGAGCTATTCCAGAAGTAGTGAGGAGGCTTTTTTGGAGGCCTAGGCTTTTGCAAAAAGCT
CGATTCTTCTGACACTAGCGCCACCATGAAGAAGCCCGAACTCACCGCTACCAGCGTTGAAAAATTTCTC
ATCGAGAAGTTCGACAGTGTGAGCGACCTGATGCAGTTGTCGGAGGGCGAAGAGAGCCGAGCCTTCAGCT
TCGATGTCGGCGGACGCGGCTATGTACTGCGGGTGAATAGCTGCGCTGATGGCTTCTACAAAGACCGCTA
CGTGTACCGCCACTTCGCCAGCGCTGCACTACCCATCCCCGAAGTGTTGGACATCGGCGAGTTCAGCGAG
AGCCTGACATACTGCATCAGTAGACGCGCCCAAGGCGTTACTCTCCAAGACCTCCCCGAAACAGAGCTGC
CTGCTGTGTTACAGCCTGTCGCCGAAGCTATGGATGCTATTGCCGCCGCCGACCTCAGTCAAACCAGCGG
CTTCGGCCCATTCGGGCCCCAAGGCATCGGCCAGTACACAACCTGGCGGGATTTCATTTGCGCCATTGCT
GATCCCCATGTCTACCACTGGCAGACCGTGATGGACGACACCGTGTCCGCCAGCGTAGCTCAAGCCCTGG
ACGAACTGATGCTGTGGGCCGAAGACTGTCCCGAGGTGCGCCACCTCGTCCATGCCGACTTCGGCAGCAA
CAACGTCCTGACCGACAACGGCCGCATCACCGCCGTAATCGACTGGTCCGAAGCTATGTTCGGGGACAGT
CAGTACGAGGTGGCCAACATCTTCTTCTGGCGGCCCTGGCTGGCTTGCATGGAGCAGCAGACTCGCTACT
TCGAGCGCCGGCATCCCGAGCTGGCCGGCAGCCCTCGTCTGCGAGCCTACATGCTGCGCATCGGCCTGGA
TCAGCTCTACCAGAGCCTCGTGGACGGCAACTTCGACGATGCTGCCTGGGCTCAAGGCCGCTGCGATGCC
ATCGTCCGCAGCGGGGCCGGCACCGTCGGTCGCACACAAATCGCTCGCCGGAGCGCAGCCGTATGGACCG
ACGGCTGCGTCGAGGTGCTGGCCGACAGCGGCAACCGCCGGCCCAGTACACGACCGCGCGCTAAGGAGGT
AGGTCGAGTTTAGACTCTAGCCATCACGATGGCCGCAATAAAATATCTTTATTTTCATTACATCTGTGTG
TTGGTTTTTTGTGTGAATCGATAGCGATAAGGATCCTCTTTGCGCTTGCGTTTTCCCTTGTCCAGATAGC
CCAGTAGCTGACATTCATCCGGGGTCAGCACCGTTTCTGCGGACTGGCTTTCTACGTAATGGTTTCTTAG
ACGTCAGGTGGCACTTTTCGGGGAAATGTGCGCGGAACCCCTATTTGTTTATTTTTCTAAATACATTCAA
ATATGTATCCGCTCATGAGACAATAACCCTGATAAATGCTTCAATAATATTGAAAAAGGAAGAGTATGAG
TATTCAACATTTCCGTGTCGCCCTTATTCCCTTTTTTGCGGCATTTTGCCTTCCTGTTTTTGCTCACCCA
GAAACGCTGGTGAAAGTAAAAGATGCTGAAGATCAGTTGGGTGCACGAGTGGGTTACATCGAACTGGATC
TCAACAGCGGTAAGATCCTTGAGAGTTTTCGCCCCGAAGAACGTTTTCCAATGATGAGCACTTTCAAAGT
TCTGCTATGTGGCGCGGTATTATCCCGTATTGACGCCGGGCAAGAGCAACTCGGTCGCCGCATACACTAT
TCTCAGAATGACTTGGTTGAGTACTCACCAGTCACAGAAAAGCATCTTACGGATGGCATGACAGTAAGAG
AATTATGCAGTGCTGCCATAACCATGAGTGATAACACTGCGGCCAACTTACTTCTGACAACTATCGGAGG
ACCGAAGGAGCTAACCGCTTTTTTGCACAACATGGGGGATCATGTAACTCGCCTTGATCGTTGGGAACCG
GAGCTGAATGAAGCCATACCAAACGACGAGCGTGACACCACGATGCCTGTAGCAATGGCAACAACGTTGC
GCAAACTATTAACTGGCGAACTACTTACTCTAGCTTCCCGGCAACAATTAATAGACTGGATGGAGGCGGA
TAAAGTTGCAGGACCACTTCTGCGCTCGGCCCTTCCGGCTGGCTGGTTTATTGCTGATAAATCTGGAGCC
GGTGAGCGTGGGTCTCGCGGTATCATTGCAGCACTGGGGCCAGATGGTAAGCCCTCCCGTATCGTAGTTA
TCTACACGACGGGGAGTCAGGCAACTATGGATGAACGAAATAGACAGATCGCTGAGATAGGTGCCTCACT
GATTAAGCATTGGTAATTCGAAATGACCGACCAAGCGACGCCCAACCGGTATCAGCTCACTCAAAGGCGG
TAATACGGTTATCCACAGAATCAGGGGATAACGCAGGAAAGAACATGTGAGCAAAAGGCCAGCAAAAGGC
CAGGAACCGTAAAAAGGCCGCGTTGCTGGCGTTTTTCCATAGGCTCCGCCCCCCTGACGAGCATCACAAA
AATCGACGCTCAAGTCAGAGGTGGCGAAACCCGACAGGACTATAAAGATACCAGGCGTTTCCCCCTGGAA
GCTCCCTCGTGCGCTCTCCTGTTCCGACCCTGCCGCTTACCGGATACCTGTCCGCCTTTCTCCCTTCGGG
AAGCGTGGCGCTTTCTCATAGCTCACGCTGTAGGTATCTCAGTTCGGTGTAGGTCGTTCGCTCCAAGCTG
GGCTGTGTGCACGAACCCCCCGTTCAGCCCGACCGCTGCGCCTTATCCGGTAACTATCGTCTTGAGTCCA
ACCCGGTAAGACACGACTTATCGCCACTGGCAGCAGCCACTGGTAACAGGATTAGCAGAGCGAGGTATGT
AGGCGGTGCTACAGAGTTCTTGAAGTGGTGGCCTAACTACGGCTACACTAGAAGGACAGTATTTGGTATC
TGCGCTCTGCTGAAGCCAGTTACCTTCGGAAAAAGAGTTGGTAGCTCTTGATCCGGCAAACAAACCACCG
CTGGTAGCGGTGGTTTTTTTGTTTGCAAGCAGCAGATTACGCGCAGAAAAAAAGGATTTCAAGAAGATCC
TTTGATCTTTTCTACGGGGTCTGACGCTCAGTGGAACGAAAACTCACGTTAAGGGATTTTGGTCATGAGA
TTATCAAAAAGGATCTTCACCTAGATCCTTTTATAGTCCGGAAATACAGGAACGCACGCTGGATGGCCCT
TCGCTGGGATGGTGAAACCATGAAAAATGGCAGCTTCAGTGGATTAAGTGGGGGTAATGTGGCCTGTACC
CTCTGGTTGCATAGGTATTCATACGGTTAAAATTTATCAGGCGCGATTGCGGCAGTTTTTCGGGTGGTTT
GTTGCCATTTTTACCTGTCTGCTGCCGTGATCGCGCTGAACGCGTTTTAGCGGTGCGTACAATTAAGGGA
TTATGGTAAATCCACTTACTGTCTGCCCTCGTAGCCATCGAGATAAACCGCAGTACTCCGGCCACGATGC
GTCCGGCGTAGAGGATCGAGATCT
