>Addgene plasmid #210952 | pNLF1-C_FBXW11:1-542 | depositor partial sequence | sequence record 411384 | Insert sequence
ATGGAGCCCGACTCGGTGATTGAGGACAAGACCATCGAGCTCATGTGTTCTGTGCCAAGGTCTTTGTGGC
TAGGCTGCGCCAACCTGGTAGAGAGCATGTGCGCACTGAGTTGCCTGCAGAGCATGCCCAGTGTCAGATG
TCTCCAGATAAGTAATGGAACATCATCTGTGATCGTCTCCAGAAAGAGGCCATCAGAAGGAAACTATCAA
AAAGAAAAAGACTTGTGTATTAAATATTTTGACCAGTGGTCTGAATCAGATCAAGTGGAATTTGTGGAAC
ATCTTATTTCACGAATGTGTCATTATCAGCATGGACATATTAACTCTTACCTGAAGCCCATGTTGCAGCG
GGACTTTATTACCGCTTTACCAGAGCAAGGCTTAGATCACATAGCAGAAAACATTCTTTCGTACCTGGAT
GCCAGGTCTCTGTGTGCAGCAGAGCTGGTATGTAAAGAATGGCAGCGAGTGATCTCAGAAGGAATGCTTT
GGAAGAAGCTGATTGAACGAATGGTACGCACTGATCCCCTATGGAAAGGACTTTCAGAAAGAAGAGGGTG
GGATCAGTACCTGTTTAAAAACAGACCCACAGATGGCCCTCCAAATTCATTTTATAGGTCATTATACCCA
AAGATTATCCAGGATATAGAGACTATAGAATCTAACTGGCGGTGTGGACGACACAACTTGCAGAGGATTC
AGTGCCGCTCTGAAAATAGTAAAGGTGTCTACTGTTTACAGTACGATGATGAAAAAATTATCAGTGGCCT
ACGAGATAATTCTATTAAGATATGGGATAAAACCAGCCTGGAATGTTTGAAAGTGTTAACAGGACACACA
GGCTCTGTCCTCTGTCTGCAGTATGATGAGCGTGTCATTGTAACTGGCTCTTCAGATTCTACGGTGAGAG
TGTGGGATGTGAACACGGGTGAAGTTCTTAACACATTGATCCACCACAATGAGGCTGTATTGCACTTACG
CTTCAGCAATGGACTGATGGTGACCTGTTCCAAGGACCGCTCCATTGCTGTGTGGGACATGGCTTCTGCG
ACCGACATCACTTTACGCCGTGTCCTGGTTGGCCACCGGGCTGCCGTCAATGTAGTAGACTTTGACGACA
AGTACATCGTGTCTGCCTCTGGTGACAGGACCATCAAAGTCTGGAGCACGAGCACCTGTGAATTTGTTCG
TACTCTCAATGGGCACAAGCGGGGCATTGCCTGTCTCCAGTACAGGGATCGCCTGGTTGTTAGTGGATCA
TCAGATAATACCATTAGGCTCTGGGATATTGAATGTGGTGCCTGTTTAAGAGTCCTAGAGGGACATGAAG
AATTGGTCCGATGCATCCGGTTTGATAACAAGAGGATTGTCAGTGGGGCCTATGATGGGAAAATTAAAGT
TTGGGACTTGCAAGCTGCTCTTGACCCTCGAGCCCCAGCAAGCACATTGTGTTTGCGCACATTGGTGGAA
CATTCTGGACGTGTGTTTCGGCTCCAGTTTGATGAGTTTCAGATCATCAGCAGCTCCCATGATGACACTA
TTTTGATTTGGGATTTCTTAAATGTGCCTCCCAGTGCCCAGAATGAGACCCGTTCTCCCTCCAGAACATA
CACTTACATCTCTAGA
